>Addgene plasmid #166141 | pAG416GAL-mRuby3 | addgene full sequence | sequence record 328577 | Addgene NGS Result
GACGAAAGGGCCTCGTGATACGCCTATTTTTATAGGTTAATGTCATGATAATAATGGTTTCTTAGACGGA
TCGCTTGCCTGTAACTTACACGCGCCTCGTATCTTTTAATGATGGAATAATTTGGGAATTTACTCTGTGT
TTATTTATTTTTATGTTTTGTATTTGGATTTTAGAAAGTAAATAAAGAAGGTAGAAGAGTTACGGAATGA
AGAAAAAAAAATAAACAAAGGTTTAAAAAATTTCAACAAAAAGCGTACTTTACATATATATTTATTAGAC
AAGAAAAGCAGATTAAATAGATATACATTCGATTAACGATAAGTAAAATGTAAAATCACAGGATTTTCGT
GTGTGGTCTTCTACACAGACAAGATGAAACAATTCGGCATTAATACCTGAGAGCAGGAAGAGCAAGATAA
AAGGTAGTATTTGTTGGCGATCCCCCTAGAGTCTTTTACATCTTCGGAAAACAAAAACTATTTTTTCTTT
AATTTCTTTTTTTACTTTCTATTTTTAATTTATATATTTATATTAAAAAATTTAAATTATAATTATTTTT
ATAGCACGTGATGAAAAGGACCCAGGTGGCACTTTTCGGGGAAATGTGCGCGGAACCCCTATTTGTTTAT
TTTTCTAAATACATTCAAATATGTATCCGCTCATGAGACAATAACCCTGATAAATGCTTCAATAATATTG
AAAAAGGAAGAGTATGAGTATTCAACATTTCCGTGTCGCCCTTATTCCCTTTTTTGCGGCATTTTGCCTT
CCTGTTTTTGCTCACCCAGAAACGCTGGTGAAAGTAAAAGATGCTGAAGATCAGTTGGGTGCACGAGTGG
GTTACATCGAACTGGATCTCAACAGCGGTAAGATCCTTGAGAGTTTTCGCCCCGAAGAACGTTTTCCAAT
GATGAGCACTTTTAAAGTTCTGCTATGTGGCGCGGTATTATCCCGTATTGACGCCGGGCAAGAGCAACTC
GGTCGCCGCATACACTATTCTCAGAATGACTTGGTTGAGTACTCACCAGTCACAGAAAAGCATCTTACGG
ATGGCATGACAGTAAGAGAATTATGCAGTGCTGCCATAACCATGAGTGATAACACTGCGGCCAACTTACT
TCTGACAACGATCGGAGGACCGAAGGAGCTAACCGCTTTTTTGCACAACATGGGGGATCATGTAACTCGC
CTTGATCGTTGGGAACCGGAGCTGAATGAAGCCATACCAAACGACGAGCGTGACACCACGATGCCTGTAG
CAATGGCAACAACGTTGCGCAAACTATTAACTGGCGAACTACTTACTCTAGCTTCCCGGCAACAATTAAT
AGACTGGATGGAGGCGGATAAAGTTGCAGGACCACTTCTGCGCTCGGCCCTTCCGGCTGGCTGGTTTATT
GCTGATAAATCTGGAGCCGGTGAGCGTGGGTCTCGCGGTATCATTGCAGCACTGGGGCCAGATGGTAAGC
CCTCCCGTATCGTAGTTATCTACACGACGGGGAGTCAGGCAACTATGGATGAACGAAATAGACAGATCGC
TGAGATAGGTGCCTCACTGATTAAGCATTGGTAACTGTCAGACCAAGTTTACTCATATATACTTTAGATT
GATTTAAAACTTCATTTTTAATTTAAAAGGATCTAGGTGAAGATCCTTTTTGATAATCTCATGACCAAAA
TCCCTTAACGTGAGTTTTCGTTCCACTGAGCGTCAGACCCCGTAGAAAAGATCAAAGGATCTTCTTGAGA
TCCTTTTTTTCTGCGCGTAATCTGCTGCTTGCAAACAAAAAAACCACCGCTACCAGCGGTGGTTTGTTTG
CCGGATCAAGAGCTACCAACTCTTTTTCCGAAGGTAACTGGCTTCAGCAGAGCGCAGATACCAAATACTG
TTCTTCTAGTGTAGCCGTAGTTAGGCCACCACTTCAAGAACTCTGTAGCACCGCCTACATACCTCGCTCT
GCTAATCCTGTTACCAGTGGCTGCTGCCAGTGGCGATAAGTCGTGTCTTACCGGGTTGGACTCAAGACGA
TAGTTACCGGATAAGGCGCAGCGGTCGGGCTGAACGGGGGGTTCGTGCACACAGCCCAGCTTGGAGCGAA
CGACCTACACCGAACTGAGATACCTACAGCGTGAGCTATGAGAAAGCGCCACGCTTCCCGAAGGGAGAAA
GGCGGACAGGTATCCGGTAAGCGGCAGGGTCGGAACAGGAGAGCGCACGAGGGAGCTTCCAGGGGGAAAC
GCCTGGTATCTTTATAGTCCTGTCGGGTTTCGCCACCTCTGACTTGAGCGTCGATTTTTGTGATGCTCGT
CAGGGGGGCGGAGCCTATGGAAAAACGCCAGCAACGCGGCCTTTTTACGGTTCCTGGCCTTTTGCTGGCC
TTTTGCTCACATGTTCTTTCCTGCGTTATCCCCTGATTCTGTGGATAACCGTATTACCGCCTTTGAGTGA
GCTGATACCGCTCGCCGCAGCCGAACGACCGAGCGCAGCGAGTCAGTGAGCGAGGAAGCGGAAGAGCGCC
CAATACGCAAACCGCCTCTCCCCGCGCGTTGGCCGATTCATTAATGCAGCTGGCACGACAGGTTTCCCGA
CTGGAAAGCGGGCAGTGAGCGCAACGCAATTAATGTGAGTTAGCTCACTCATTAGGCACCCCAGGCTTTA
CACTTTATGCTTCCGGCTCGTATGTTGTGTGGAATTGTGAGCGGATAACAATTTCACACAGGAAACAGCT
ATGACCATGATTACGCCAAGCGCGCAATTAACCCTCACTAAAGGGAACAAAAGCTGGAGCTCTAGTACGG
ATTAGAAGCCGCCGAGCGGGTGACAGCCCTCCGAAGGAAGACTCTCCTCCGTGCGTCCTCGTCTTCACCG
GTCGCGTTCCTGAAACGCAGATGTGCCTCGCGCCGCACTGCTCCGAACAATAAAGATTCTACAATACTAG
CTTTTATGGTTATGAAGAGGAAAAATTGGCAGTAACCTGGCCCCACAAACCTTCAAATGAACGAATCAAA
TTAACAACCATAGGATGATAATGCGATTAGTTTTTTAGCCTTATTTCTGGGGTAATTAATCAGCGAAGCG
ATGATTTTTGATCTATTAACAGATATATAAATGCAAAAACTGCATAACCACTTTAACTAATACTTTCAAC
ATTTTCGGTTTGTATTACTTCTTATTCAAATGTAATAAAAGTATCAACAAAAAATTGTTAATATACCTCT
ATACTTTAACGTCAAGGAGAAAAAACCCCGGATTCTAGAACTAGTGGATCCCCCATCACAAGTTTGTACA
AAAAAGCAGGCTTCGAAGGAGATAACAAAATGGTGTCTAAGGGCGAAGAGCTGATCAAGGAAAATATGCG
TATGAAGGTGGTCATGGAAGGTTCGGTCAACGGCCACCAATTCAAATGCACAGGTGAAGGAGAAGGCAGA
CCGTACGAGGGAGTGCAAACCATGAGGATCAAAGTCATCGAGGGAGGACCCCTGCCATTTGCCTTTGACA
TTCTTGCCACGTCGTTCATGTATGGCAGCCGTACCTTTATCAAGTACCCGGCCGACATCCCTGATTTCTT
TAAACAGTCCTTTCCTGAGGGTTTTACTTGGGAAAGAGTTACGAGATACGAAGATGGTGGAGTCGTCACC
GTCACGCAGGACACCAGCCTTGAGGATGGCGAGCTCGTCTACAACGTCAAGGTCAGAGGGGTAAACTTTC
CCTCCAATGGTCCCGTGATGCAGAAGAAGACCAAGGGTTGGGAGCCTAATACAGAGATGATGTATCCAGC
AGATGGTGGTCTGAGAGGATACACTGACATCGCACTGAAAGTTGATGGTGGTGGCCATCTGCACTGCAAC
TTCGTGACAACTTACAGGTCAAAAAAGACCGTCGGGAACATCAAGATGCCCGGTGTCCATGCCGTTGATC
ACCGCCTGGAAAGGATCGAGGAGAGTGACAATGAAACCTACGTAGTGCAAAGAGAAGTGGCAGTTGCCAA
ATACAGCAACCTTGGTGGTGGCATGGACGAGCTGTACAAGTAAGACCCAGCTTTCTTGTACAAAGTGGTG
ATGGGCTGCAGGAATTCGATATCAAGCTTATCGATACCGTCGACCTCGAGTCATGTAATTAGTTATGTCA
CGCTTACATTCACGCCCTCCCCCCACATCCGCTCTAACCGAAAAGGAAGGAGTTAGACAACCTGAAGTCT
AGGTCCCTATTTATTTTTTTATAGTTATGTTAGTATTAAGAACGTTATTTATATTTCAAATTTTTCTTTT
TTTTCTGTACAGACGCGTGTACGCATGTAACATTATACTGAAAACCTTGCTTGAGAAGGTTTTGGGACGC
TCGAAGGCTTTAATTTGCGGCCGGTACCCAATTCGCCCTATAGTGAGTCGTATTACGCGCGCTCACTGGC
CGTCGTTTTACAACGTCGTGACTGGGAAAACCCTGGCGTTACCCAACTTAATCGCCTTGCAGCACATCCC
CCTTTCGCCAGCTGGCGTAATAGCGAAGAGGCCCGCACCGATCGCCCTTCCCAACAGTTGCGCAGCCTGA
ATGGCGAATGG
[124 nt withheld, positions 4562-4685]
C
[91 nt withheld, positions 4687-4777]
A
[49 nt withheld, positions 4779-4827]
CCTTTGACGTTGGAGTCCACGTTCTTT
[37 nt withheld, positions 4855-4891]
ACCCTATCTCGGTCTATTCTTTTGATTTATAAGGGATTTTGCCGATTTCGGCCTATTGGTTAAAAAATGA
GCTGATTTAACAAAAATTTAACGCGAATTTTAACAAAATATTAACGCTTACAATTTCCTGATGCGGTATT
TTCTCCTTACGCATCTGTGCGGTATTTCACACCGCATAGGGTAATAACTGATATAATTAAATTGAAGCTC
TAATTTGTGAGTTTAGTATACATGCATTTACTTATAATACAGTTTTTTAGTTTTGCTGGCCGCATCTTCT
CAAATATGCTTCCCAGCCTGCTTTTCTGTAACGTTCACCCTCTACCTTAGCATCCCTTCCCTTTGCAAAT
AGTCCTCTTCCAACAATAATAATGTCAGATCCTGTAGAGACCACATCATCCACGGTTCTATACTGTTGAC
CCAATGCGTCTCCCTTGTCATCTAAACCCACACCGGGTGTCATAATCAACCAATCGTAACCTTCATCTCT
TCCACCCATGTCTCTTTGAGCAATAAAGCCGATAACAAAATCTTTGTCGCTCTTCGCAATGTCAACAGTA
CCCTTAGTATATTCTCCAGTAGATAGGGAGCCCTTGCATGACAATTCTGCTAACATCAAAAGGCCTCTAG
GTTCCTTTGTTACTTCTTCTGCCGCCTGCTTCAAACCGCTAACAATACCTGGGCCCACCACACCGTGTGC
ATTCGTAATGTCTGCCCATTCTGCTATTCTGTATACACCCGCAGAGTACTGCAATTTGACTGTATTACCA
ATGTCAGCAAATTTTCTGTCTTCGAAGAGTAAAAAATTGTACTTGGCGGATAATGCCTTTAGCGGCTTAA
CTGTGCCCTCCATGGAAAAATCAGTCAAGATATCCACATGTGTTTTTAGTAAACAAATTTTGGGACCTAA
TGCTTCAACTAACTCCAGTAATTCCTTGGTGGTACGAACATCCAATGAAGCACACAAGTTTGTTTGCTTT
TCGTGCATGATATTAAATAGCTTGGCAGCAACAGGACTAGGATGAGTAGCAGCACGTTCCTTATATGTAG
CTTTCGACATGATTTATCTTCGTTTCCTGCAGGTTTTTGTTCTGTGCAGTTGGGTTAAGAATACTGGGCA
ATTTCATGTTTCTTCAACACTACATATGCGTATATATACCAATCTAAGTCTGTGCTCCTTCCTTCGTTCT
TCCTTCTGTTCGGAGATTACCGAATCAAAAAAATTTCAAGGAAACCGAAATCAAAAAAAAGAATAAAAAA
AAAATGATGAATTGAAAAGGTGGTATGGTGCACTCTCAGTACAATCTGCTCTGATGCCGCATAGTTAAGC
CAGCCCCGACACCCGCCAACACCCGCTGACGCGCCCTGACGGGCTTGTCTGCTCCCGGCATCCGCTTACA
GACAAGCTGTGACCGTCTCCGGGAGCTGCATGTGTCAGAGGTTTTCACCGTCATCACCGAAACGCGCGA
Features (pLannotate 1.2.2; 24 found; start..end, strand, type, name):
     69..572     -  misc_feature   CEN/ARS: S. cerevisiae CEN6 centromere fused to an autonomously replicating sequence
    609..713     +  promoter       AmpR promoter: bla
    714..1574    +  CDS            AmpR: β-lactamase; bla; confers resistance to ampicillin, carbenicillin, and related antibiotics
   1745..2333    +  rep_origin     ori: high-copy-number ColE1/pMB1/pBR322/pUC origin of replication
   2516..2608    +  CDS            lacI (fragment): lac repressor; lacI; The lac repressor binds to the lac operator to inhibit transcription in E. coli. This inhibition can be relieved by adding lactose or isopropyl-β-D-thiogalactopyranoside (IPTG).
   2621..2642    +  protein_bind   CAP binding site: CAP binding activates transcription in the presence of cAMP. E. coli catabolite activator protein
   2657..2687    +  promoter       lac promoter: promoter for the E. coli lac operon
   2695..2711    +  protein_bind   lac operator: The lac repressor binds to the lac operator to inhibit transcription in E. coli. This inhibition can be relieved by adding lactose or isopropyl-β-D-thiogalactopyranoside (IPTG). lac repressor encoded by lacI
   2756..2774    +  promoter       T3 promoter: promoter for bacteriophage T3 RNA polymerase
   2798..3239    +  promoter       GAL1 promoter: S. cerevisiae GAL1; inducible promoter, regulated by Gal4
   3254..3274    +  misc_feature   MCS (fragment): pBluescript multiple cloning site
   3278..3302    +  protein_bind   attB1: mutant version of attB; recombination site for the Gateway® BP reaction BP Clonase™
   3320..4030    +  CDS            mRuby3: mRuby3 is a basic (constitutively fluorescent) red fluorescent protein published in 2016, derived from Entacmaea quadricolor. It has low acid sensitivity.
   4035..4059    -  protein_bind   attB2: mutant version of attB; recombination site for the Gateway® BP reaction BP Clonase™
   4063..4110    +  misc_feature   MCS (fragment): pBluescript multiple cloning site
   4111..4358    +  terminator     CYC1 terminator: S. cerevisiae CYC1; transcription terminator for CYC1
   4377..4395    -  promoter       T7 promoter: promoter for bacteriophage T7 RNA polymerase
   4403..4558    +  CDS            lacZα (fragment): LacZα fragment of β-galactosidase; lacZ fragment
   4562..4990    +  rep_origin     f1 ori (sequence partly withheld): f1 bacteriophage origin of replication; arrow indicates direction of (+) strand synthesis
   5018..5069    -  misc_feature   bom (fragment): basis of mobility region from pBR322
   5148..5951    -  CDS            URA3: orotidine-5'-phosphate decarboxylase, required for uracil biosynthesis; S. cerevisiae URA3; yeast auxotrophic marker, counterselectable with 5-fluoroorotic acid (5-FOA)
   5952..6167    -  promoter       URA3 promoter: S. cerevisiae URA3
   6175..6224    -  misc_feature   bom (fragment): basis of mobility region from pBR322
   6326..1       -  CDS            rop (fragment) (across the origin): Rop protein, which maintains plasmids at low copy number; rop
