[The description below was written by a language model from this plasmid's Addgene catalogue record and pLannotate feature annotations shown in this document.]
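Description:
pAG416GAL-mRuby3 is a low-copy yeast expression plasmid of about 6.4 kb, built on the pRS416 shuttle backbone, for galactose-inducible production of the red fluorescent protein mRuby3 in Saccharomyces cerevisiae. In yeast it is maintained through a CEN6/ARS element, which keeps it at low, centromere-controlled copy number. Selection is by complementation of uracil auxotrophy with URA3, expressed from its own promoter; this marker can also be counterselected with 5-fluoroorotic acid. In E. coli the plasmid replicates at high copy from a ColE1/pUC-type origin and is selected with ampicillin through the β-lactamase gene. An f1 phage origin and remnants of the pBluescript-type cloning region (lac promoter/operator, a lacZα fragment, and flanking T3 and T7 promoters) are carried over from the backbone. The short lacI, bom and rop fragments in the feature table likewise appear to be backbone remnants rather than functional parts.

The expression cassette consists of the Gal4-regulated GAL1 promoter, the mRuby3 coding sequence, and the CYC1 transcription terminator. mRuby3, a synthetic, constitutively fluorescent protein derived from an Entacmaea quadricolor protein, is flanked by attB1 and attB2 sites. These reflect its insertion by Gateway recombination into a destination vector. No fusion partner or epitope tag is annotated, so the plasmid appears to express mRuby3 alone. The record states only that the purpose is inducible mRuby3 expression. The associated publication concerns protein aggregates with prion-like and phase-separation properties, so the construct plausibly served as a fluorescent-protein-only reference in that work, although this role is not explicitly stated.
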