Addgene plasmid #166141: pAG416GAL-mRuby3
Purpose: mRuby3 expression under the control of the Galactose-inducible promoter yeast. Contains CEN/ARS element for low copy within yeast.
Depositing lab: Daniel Jarosz. Depositing organization: Stanford University. Publication: Identification of protein aggregates in the aging vertebrate brain with prion-like and phase-separation properties. Harel I, Chen YR, Ziv I, Singh PP, Heinzer D, Navarro Negredo P, Goshtchevsky U, Wang W, Astre G, Moses E, McKay A, Machado BE, Hebestreit K, Yin S, Sanchez Alvarado A, Jarosz DF, Brunet A. Cell Rep. 2024 Jun 25;43(6):112787. doi: 10.1016/j.celrep.2023.112787. Epub 2024 May 28. PubMed 38810650.
Backbone
  Vector backbone: pRS416
  Vector type: Yeast Expression
  Selectable markers: URA3
Growth in bacteria
  Bacterial resistance: Ampicillin, 100 μg/mL
  Growth temperature: 37°C
  Growth strain: DH5alpha
  Copy number: High Copy
Gene/Insert
  Gene/Insert name: mRuby3
  Species: Synthetic
  Promoter: GAL1
  Cloning method: Gateway Cloning
Terms and licenses: Academic/Nonprofit Terms; Industry Terms: Not Available to Industry
Depositor comments: Please visit https://doi.org/10.1101/2022.02.26.482115 for bioRxiv preprint. Also see Chen and Harel et al. 2024 (https://doi.org/10.1016/j.devcel.2024.04.014)
How to cite: pAG416GAL-mRuby3 was a gift from Daniel Jarosz (Addgene plasmid # 166141 ; http://n2t.net/addgene:166141 ; RRID:Addgene_166141)
